LOCUS       Exported 3896 bp ds-DNA circular SYN 12-MAY-2021
DEFINITION  Expresses Ollas::mCherry::linker::H2B::V5 in bacteria.
ACCESSION   .
VERSION     .
KEYWORDS    AP582-2
SOURCE      synthetic DNA construct
  ORGANISM  synthetic DNA construct
REFERENCE   1 (bases 1 to 3896)
  AUTHORS   Paix A, Folkmann A, Rasoloson D, Seydoux G
  TITLE     High Efficiency, Homology-Directed Genome Editing in Caenorhabditis
            elegans Using CRISPR-Cas9 Ribonucleoprotein Complexes.
  JOURNAL   Genetics. 2015 Sep;201(1):47-54. doi: 10.1534/genetics.115.179382.
            Epub 2015 Jul 17.
  PUBMED    26187122
REFERENCE   2 (bases 1 to 3896)
  AUTHORS   .
  TITLE     Direct Submission
  JOURNAL   Exported May 12, 2021 from SnapGene Server 1.1.58
            http://www.snapgene.com
FEATURES             Location/Qualifiers
     source          1..3896
                     /organism="synthetic DNA construct"
                     /mol_type="other DNA"
     protein_bind    106..127
                     /label=CAP binding site
                     /bound_moiety="E. coli catabolite activator protein"
                     /note="CAP binding activates transcription in the presence
                     of cAMP."
     promoter        142..172
                     /label=lac promoter
                     /note="promoter for the E. coli lac operon"
     protein_bind    180..196
                     /label=lac operator
                     /bound_moiety="lac repressor encoded by lacI"
                     /note="The lac repressor binds to the lac operator to
                     inhibit transcription in E. coli. This inhibition can be
                     relieved by adding lactose or
                     isopropyl-beta-D-thiogalactopyranoside (IPTG)."
     primer_bind     185..207
                     /label=M13/pUC Reverse
                     /note="In lacZ gene"
     primer_bind     204..220
                     /label=M13 rev
                     /note="common sequencing primer, one of multiple similar
                     variants"
     primer_bind     204..220
                     /label=M13 Reverse
                     /note="In lacZ gene. Also called M13-rev"
     CDS             complement(268..309)
                     /codon_start=1
                     /product="epitope tag from simian virus 5"
                     /label=V5 tag
                     /translation="GKPIPNPLLGLDST"
     CDS             complement(1432..1473)
                     /codon_start=1
                     /product="Escherichia coli OmpF Linker and mouse Langerin
                     fusion sequence tag (Park et al., 2008)"
                     /label=OLLAS tag
                     /translation="SGFANELGPRLMGK"
     primer_bind     complement(1500..1517)
                     /label=M13 Forward
                     /note="In lacZ gene. Also called M13-F20 or M13 (-21)
                     Forward"
     primer_bind     complement(1500..1516)
                     /label=M13 fwd
                     /note="common sequencing primer, one of multiple similar
                     variants"
     primer_bind     complement(1509..1531)
                     /label=M13/pUC Forward
                     /note="In lacZ gene"
     primer_bind     complement(1725..1744)
                     /label=pRS-marker
                     /note="pRS vectors, use to sequence yeast selectable
                     marker"
     primer_bind     1844..1866
                     /label=pGEX 3'
                     /note="pGEX vectors, reverse primer"
     primer_bind     complement(1904..1922)
                     /label=pBRforEco
                     /note="pBR322 vectors, upsteam of EcoRI site, forward
                     primer"
     promoter        1990..2094
                     /gene="bla"
                     /label=AmpR promoter
     CDS             2095..2955
                     /codon_start=1
                     /gene="bla"
                     /product="beta-lactamase"
                     /label=AmpR
                     /note="confers resistance to ampicillin, carbenicillin, and
                     related antibiotics"
                     /translation="MSIQHFRVALIPFFAAFCLPVFAHPETLVKVKDAEDQLGARVGYI
                     ELDLNSGKILESFRPEERFPMMSTFKVLLCGAVLSRIDAGQEQLGRRIHYSQNDLVEYS
                     PVTEKHLTDGMTVRELCSAAITMSDNTAANLLLTTIGGPKELTAFLHNMGDHVTRLDRW
                     EPELNEAIPNDERDTTMPVAMATTLRKLLTGELLTLASRQQLIDWMEADKVAGPLLRSA
                     LPAGWFIADKSGAGERGSRGIIAALGPDGKPSRIVVIYTTGSQATMDERNRQIAEIGAS
                     LIKHW"
     primer_bind     complement(2313..2332)
                     /label=Amp-R
                     /note="Ampicillin resistance gene, reverse primer"
     rep_origin      3126..3714
                     /direction=RIGHT
                     /label=ori
                     /note="high-copy-number ColE1/pMB1/pBR322/pUC origin of
                     replication"
     primer_bind     3615..3634
                     /label=pBR322ori-F
                     /note="pBR322 origin, forward primer"
     primer_bind     3868..3885
                     /label=L4440
                     /note="L4440 vector, forward primer"
ORIGIN
        1 gcgcccaata cgcaaaccgc ctctccccgc gcgttggccg attcattaat gcagctggca
       61 cgacaggttt cccgactgga aagcgggcag tgagcgcaac gcaattaatg tgagttagct
      121 cactcattag gcaccccagg ctttacactt tatgcttccg gctcgtatgt tgtgtggaat
      181 tgtgagcgga taacaatttc acacaggaaa cagctatgac catgattacg ccaagcttgc
      241 atgcctgcag gtcgactcta gaggatcagt actatctaga ccgaggagag ggttagggat
      301 aggcttaccc ttgctggaag tgtacttggt gacggccttg gttccctcag acacggcgtg
      361 cttggcaagt tctcctggga gaatcaaacg gacagcggtt tgaatttcgc gggatgagat
      421 cgttgagcgt ttgttgtaat gagcaagacg ggaagcttcc gaagcgatgc gttcgaatac
      481 atcgttgacg aaggagttca tgatagacat ggccttggag gagactccgg tgtctgggtg
      541 aacttgcttg agaacacggt agatgtagac ggagtacgat tccttgcggg catgacgtct
      601 cttctttccg tcctttggct tggcaacgac ggtcttggcg gccttcttgg ctcccttggc
      661 agatggcttt ggtggactag ttctagagcg gccgccaccg gtggagctcc accgatcccc
      721 cgggcactta tacaattcat ccatgccacc tgtcgagtgc cgcccttcag ctctttcata
      781 ttgctcaacg atagtgtaat cctcgttgtg ggaggtgata tccagtttaa tattaacatt
      841 gtacgctcct ggcagctgaa ctggtttttt ggctttgtaa gttgtcttca cctcagcatc
      901 gtaatgtcct ccatctttca atttaagacg ttgtttaatc tctcccttaa gagcaccgtc
      961 ttcagggtac attctttcac ttgaagcttc ccatcccata gtcttcttct gcataacagg
     1021 tccatccgag gggaaattcg ttcctcgaag tttgacttta taaataaatt ctccatcttg
     1081 gaggctggag tcttgcgtca ctgtaacaac tcctccgtct tcaaaattca ttacgcgttc
     1141 ccacttaaaa ccctccggga atgaaagttt caaataatct ggtatatctg ccggatgttt
     1201 aacataagct ttacttccat acatgaactg tggagagagg atgtcccagg cgaatggtaa
     1261 tggtccgcct ttagttacct ttagttttgc ggtttgtgtt ccctcatatg gtcggccttc
     1321 tccttcacct tcaatttcaa actcatgccc attgacagat ccctccatat gcaccttgaa
     1381 acgcataaac tctttaataa ttgccatgtt atcttcttca ccctttgaga cctttcccat
     1441 gagacgtggt ccgagctcgt tggcgaatcc ggagatcccc gggtaccgag ctcgaattca
     1501 ctggccgtcg ttttacaacg tcgtgactgg gaaaaccctg gcgttaccca acttaatcgc
     1561 cttgcagcac atcccccttt cgccagctgg cgtaatagcg aagaggcccg caccgatcgc
     1621 ccttcccaac agttgcgcag cctgaatggc gaatggcgcc tgatgcggta ttttctcctt
     1681 acgcatctgt gcggtatttc acaccgcata tggtgcactc tcagtacaat ctgctctgat
     1741 gccgcatagt taagccagcc ccgacacccg ccaacacccg ctgacgcgcc ctgacgggct
     1801 tgtctgctcc cggcatccgc ttacagacaa gctgtgaccg tctccgggag ctgcatgtgt
     1861 cagaggtttt caccgtcatc accgaaacgc gcgagacgaa agggcctcgt gatacgccta
     1921 tttttatagg ttaatgtcat gataataatg gtttcttaga cgtcaggtgg cacttttcgg
     1981 ggaaatgtgc gcggaacccc tatttgttta tttttctaaa tacattcaaa tatgtatccg
     2041 ctcatgagac aataaccctg ataaatgctt caataatatt gaaaaaggaa gagtatgagt
     2101 attcaacatt tccgtgtcgc ccttattccc ttttttgcgg cattttgcct tcctgttttt
     2161 gctcacccag aaacgctggt gaaagtaaaa gatgctgaag atcagttggg tgcacgagtg
     2221 ggttacatcg aactggatct caacagcggt aagatccttg agagttttcg ccccgaagaa
     2281 cgttttccaa tgatgagcac ttttaaagtt ctgctatgtg gcgcggtatt atcccgtatt
     2341 gacgccgggc aagagcaact cggtcgccgc atacactatt ctcagaatga cttggttgag
     2401 tactcaccag tcacagaaaa gcatcttacg gatggcatga cagtaagaga attatgcagt
     2461 gctgccataa ccatgagtga taacactgcg gccaacttac ttctgacaac gatcggagga
     2521 ccgaaggagc taaccgcttt tttgcacaac atgggggatc atgtaactcg ccttgatcgt
     2581 tgggaaccgg agctgaatga agccatacca aacgacgagc gtgacaccac gatgcctgta
     2641 gcaatggcaa caacgttgcg caaactatta actggcgaac tacttactct agcttcccgg
     2701 caacaattaa tagactggat ggaggcggat aaagttgcag gaccacttct gcgctcggcc
     2761 cttccggctg gctggtttat tgctgataaa tctggagccg gtgagcgtgg gtctcgcggt
     2821 atcattgcag cactggggcc agatggtaag ccctcccgta tcgtagttat ctacacgacg
     2881 gggagtcagg caactatgga tgaacgaaat agacagatcg ctgagatagg tgcctcactg
     2941 attaagcatt ggtaactgtc agaccaagtt tactcatata tactttagat tgatttaaaa
     3001 cttcattttt aatttaaaag gatctaggtg aagatccttt ttgataatct catgaccaaa
     3061 atcccttaac gtgagttttc gttccactga gcgtcagacc ccgtagaaaa gatcaaagga
     3121 tcttcttgag atcctttttt tctgcgcgta atctgctgct tgcaaacaaa aaaaccaccg
     3181 ctaccagcgg tggtttgttt gccggatcaa gagctaccaa ctctttttcc gaaggtaact
     3241 ggcttcagca gagcgcagat accaaatact gttcttctag tgtagccgta gttaggccac
     3301 cacttcaaga actctgtagc accgcctaca tacctcgctc tgctaatcct gttaccagtg
     3361 gctgctgcca gtggcgataa gtcgtgtctt accgggttgg actcaagacg atagttaccg
     3421 gataaggcgc agcggtcggg ctgaacgggg ggttcgtgca cacagcccag cttggagcga
     3481 acgacctaca ccgaactgag atacctacag cgtgagctat gagaaagcgc cacgcttccc
     3541 gaagggagaa aggcggacag gtatccggta agcggcaggg tcggaacagg agagcgcacg
     3601 agggagcttc cagggggaaa cgcctggtat ctttatagtc ctgtcgggtt tcgccacctc
     3661 tgacttgagc gtcgattttt gtgatgctcg tcaggggggc ggagcctatg gaaaaacgcc
     3721 agcaacgcgg cctttttacg gttcctggcc ttttgctggc cttttgctca catgttcttt
     3781 cctgcgttat cccctgattc tgtggataac cgtattaccg cctttgagtg agctgatacc
     3841 gctcgccgca gccgaacgac cgagcgcagc gagtcagtga gcgaggaagc ggaaga
//
