[The description below was written by a language model from this plasmid's Addgene catalogue record and the feature table of its GenBank file.]
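Description:
AP582-2 is a 3,896 bp circular plasmid built on the pUC19 cloning backbone and maintained in E. coli. It replicates from the high-copy ColE1/pMB1-type pUC origin and is selected through the bla gene (AmpR), which is driven by its own promoter and confers resistance to ampicillin and related beta-lactams. The remaining backbone elements are the usual pUC19 lacZ-region parts: a CAP binding site, lac promoter and lac operator, together with the M13/pUC forward and reverse primer sites that flank the cloning region and are listed for sequencing the insert.

The insert is a fusion cassette described as Ollas::mCherry::linker::H2B::V5, a red fluorescent protein joined through a linker to histone H2B, with the species given as C. elegans. It carries an N-terminal OLLAS epitope tag and a C-terminal V5 epitope tag. The feature table annotates only the two tags, leaving the roughly 1.1 kb between them, where mCherry, the linker and H2B should lie, unlabelled. Both tags are on the complementary strand, so the reading frame runs from the M13 forward side toward the M13 reverse side. That places it opposite to the direction of the lac promoter. No other promoter is annotated upstream of the cassette, so although the catalogue classes the plasmid as a bacterial expression vector, the table does not show what would drive transcription of the fusion.

The associated publication concerns homology-directed genome editing in C. elegans using Cas9 ribonucleoprotein complexes. This suggests the plasmid may serve as a source or template for the tagged reporter sequence, but the record does not state this use explicitly.
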