Addgene plasmid #70049: AP582-2
Purpose: Expresses Ollas::mCherry::linker::H2B::V5 in bacteria
Depositing lab: Geraldine Seydoux. Depositing organization: Johns Hopkins University and School of Medicine. Publication: High Efficiency, Homology-Directed Genome Editing in Caenorhabditis elegans Using CRISPR-Cas9 Ribonucleoprotein Complexes. Paix A, Folkmann A, Rasoloson D, Seydoux G. Genetics. 2015 Sep;201(1):47-54. doi: 10.1534/genetics.115.179382. Epub 2015 Jul 17. PubMed 26187122.
Backbone
  Vector backbone: pUC19
  Backbone manufacturer: Messing lab Plasmid 50005
  Vector type: Bacterial Expression
Growth in bacteria
  Bacterial resistance: Ampicillin, 100 μg/mL
  Growth temperature: 37°C
  Growth strain: DH5alpha
  Copy number: Unknown
Gene/Insert
  Gene/Insert name: mCherry::linker::H2B
  Species: C. elegans (nematode)
  Tag / fusion protein: Ollas (N terminal on insert); V5 (C terminal on insert)
  Cloning method: Unknown
  Sequencing primers: 5′ M13pUC-Fwd; 3′ M13pUC-Rev
Terms and licenses: Academic/Nonprofit Terms; Industry Terms: Not Available to Industry
How to cite: AP582-2 was a gift from Geraldine Seydoux (Addgene plasmid # 70049 ; http://n2t.net/addgene:70049 ; RRID:Addgene_70049)
