>Addgene plasmid #70049 | AP582-2 | addgene partial sequence | sequence record 127872 | M13pUC-Rev 5'-AGCGGATAACAATTTCACACAGG-3'
TGACCATGATTACGCCAAGCTTGCATGCCTGCAGGTCGACTCTAGAGGATCAGTACTATCTAGACCGAGG
AGAGGGTTAGGGATAGGCTTACCCTTGCTGGAAGTGTACTTGGTGACGGCCTTGGTTCCCTCAGACACGG
CGTGCTTGGCAAGTTCTCCTGGGAGAATCAAACGGACAGCGGTTTGAATTTCGCGGGATGAGATCGTTGA
GCGTTTGTTGTAATGAGCAAGACGGGAAGCTTCCGAAGCGATGCGTTCGAATACATCGTTGACGAAGGAG
TTCATGATAGACATGGCCTTGGAGGAGACTCCGGTGTCTGGGTGAACTTGCTTGAGAACACGGTAGATGT
AGACGGAGTACGATTCCTTGCGGGCATGACGTCTCTTCTTTCCGTCCTTTGGCTTGGCAACGACGGTCTT
GGCGGCCTTCTTGGCTCCCTTGGCAGATGGCTTTGGTGGACTAGTTCTAGAGCGGCCGCCACCGGTGGAG
CTCCACCGATCCCCCGGGCACTTATACAATTCATCCATGCCACCTGTCGAGTGCCGCCCTTCAGCTCTTT
CATATTGCTCAACGATAGTGTAATCCTCGTTGTGGGAGGTGATATCCAGTTTAATATTAACATTGTACGC
TCCTGGCAGCTGAACTGGTTTTTTGGCTTTGTAAGTTGTCTTCACCTCAGCATCGTAATGTCCTCCATCT
TTCAATTTAAGACGTTGTTTAATCTCTCCCTTAAGAGCACCGTCTTCAGGGTACATTCTTTCACTTGAAG
CTTCCCATCCCATAGTCTTCTTCTGCATAACAGGTCCATCCGAGGGGAAATTCGTTCCTCGAAGTTTGAC
TTTATAAATAAATTCTCCATCTTGGAGGCTGGAGTCTTGCGTCACTGTAACAACTCCTCCGTCTTCAAAA
TTCATTACGCGTTCCCACTTAAAACCCTCCGGGAATGAAAGTTTCAAATAATCTGGTATATCTGCCGGAT
GTTTAACATAAGCTTTACTTCCATACATGAACTGTGGAGAGAGGATGTCCCAGGCGAATGGTAATGGTCC
GCCTTTAGT
