>Addgene plasmid #70049 | AP582-2 | addgene partial sequence | sequence record 127875 | M13pUC-Fwd 5'-CCCAGTCACGACGTTGTAAAACG-3'
TCGAGCTCGGTACCCGGGGATCTCCGGATTCGCCAACGAGCTCGGACCACGTCTCATGGGAAAGGTCTCA
AAGGGTGAAGAAGATAACATGGCAATTATTAAAGAGTTTATGCGTTTCAAGGTGCATATGGAGGGATCTG
TCAATGGGCATGAGTTTGAAATTGAAGGTGAAGGAGAAGGCCGACCATATGAGGGAACACAAACCGCAAA
ACTAAAGGTAACTAAAGGCGGACCATTACCATTCGCCTGGGACATCCTCTCTCCACAGTTCATGTATGGA
AGTAAAGCTTATGTTAAACATCCGGCAGATATACCAGATTATTTGAAACTTTCATTCCCGGAGGGTTTTA
AGTGGGAACGCGTAATGAATTTTGAAGACGGAGGAGTTGTTACAGTGACGCAAGACTCCAGCCTCCAAGA
TGGAGAATTTATTTATAAAGTCAAACTTCGAGGAACGAATTTCCCCTCGGATGGACCTGTTATGCAGAAG
AAGACTATGGGATGGGAAGCTTCAAGTGAAAGAATGTACCCTGAAGACGGTGCTCTTAAGGGAGAGATTA
AACAACGTCTTAAATTGAAAGATGGAGGACATTACGATGCTGAGGTGAAGACAACTTACAAAGCCAAAAA
ACCAGTTCAGCTGCCAGGAGCGTACAATGTTAATATTAAACTGGATATCACCTCCCACAACGAGGATTAC
ACTATCGTTGAGCAATATGAAAGAGCTGAAGGGCGGCACTCGACAGGTGGCATGGATGAATTGTATAAGT
GCCCGGGGGATCGGTGGAGCTCCACCGGTGGCGGCCGCTCTAGAACTAGTCCACCAAAGCCATCTGCCAA
GGGAGCCAAGAAGGCCGCCAAGACCGTCGTTGCCAAGCCAAAGGACGGAAAGAAGAGACGTCATGCCCGC
AAGGAATCGTACTCCGTCTACATCTACCGTGTTCTCAAGCAAGTTCACCCAGACACCGGAGTCTCCTCCA
AGGCCATGTCTATCATGAACTCCTTCGTCAACGATGTATTCGAACGCATCGCTTCGGAAGCTTCCCGTCT
TGCTCATTACAACAAACGC
